>Addgene plasmid #222357 | pJMP12089 | addgene full sequence | sequence record 439068 | Addgene NGS Result
CAGAAGTAAGTTGGCCGCAGTGTTATCACTCATGGTTATGGCAGCACTGCATAATTCTCTTACTGTCATG
CCATCCGTAAGATGCTTTTCTGTGACTGGTGAGTACTCAACCAAGTCATTCTGAGAATAGTGTATGCGGC
GACCGAGTTGCTCTTGCCCGGCGTCAATACGGGATAATACCGCGCCACATAGCAGAACTTTAAAAGTGCT
CATCATTGGAAAACGTTCTTCGGGGCGAAAACTCTCAAGGATCTTACCGCTGTTGAGATCCAGTTCGATG
TAACCCACTCGTGCACCCAACTGATCTTCAGCATCTTTTACTTTCACCAGCGTTTCTGGGTGAGCAAAAA
CAGGAAGGCAAAATGCCGCAAAAAAGGGAATAAGGGCGACACGGAAATGTTGAATACTCATACTCTTCCT
TTTTCAATATTATTGAAGCATTTATCAGGGTTATTGTCTCATGAGCGGATACATATTTGAATGTATTTAG
AAAAATAAACAAATAGGGGTTCCGCGCACATTTCCCCGAAAAGTGCCACCTGACGTCTAAGAAACCATTA
TTATCATGACATTAACCTATAAAAATAGGCGTATCACGAGGCCCTTTCGTCTCGCGCGTTTCGGTGACGA
CGGTGAAAACCTCTGACACATGCAGCTCCCGGAGACGGTCACAGCTTGTCTGTAAGCGGATGCCGGGAGC
AGACAAGCCCGTCAGGGCGCGTCAGCGGGTGTTGGCGGGTGTCGGGGCTGGCTTAACTATGCGGCATCAG
AGCAGATTGTACTGAGAGTGCACCATGTGCGGTGTGAAATACCGCACAGATGCGTAAGGAGAAAATACCG
CATCAGGCGCCATTCGCCATTCAGGCTGCGCAACTGTTGGGAAGGGCGATCGGTGCGGGCCTCTTCGCTA
TTACGCCAGCTAGAGGACCAGCCGCGTAACCTGGCAAAATCGGTTACGGTTGAGTAATAAATGGATGCCC
TGCGTAAGCAGGTGTGGGCGGACAATAAAGTCTTAAACTGAACAAAATAGATCTAAACTATGACAATAAA
GTCTTAAACTAGACAGAATAGTTGTAAACTGAAATCAGTCCAGTTATGCTGTGAAAAAGCATACTGGACT
TTTGTTATGGCTAAAGCAAACTCTTCATTTTCTGAAGTGCAAATTGCCCGTCGTATTAAAGAGGGGCGTG
GGGTTCGAGGTCGACGGTATCGATAAGCTAGCTTAATTAGCTGAGCTTGGACTCCTGTTGATAGATCCAG
TAATGACCTCAGAACTCCATCTGGATTTGTTCAGAACGCTCGGTTGCCGCCGGGCGTTTTTTATTGGTGA
GAATCCAAGCTAGACTGCGATGAGTGGCAGGGCGGGGCGTAATTTTTTTAAGGCAGTTATTGGTGCCCTT
AAACGCCTGGGGTAATGACTCTCTAGCTTGAGGCATCAAATAAAACGAAAGGCTCAGTCGAAAGACTGGG
CCTTTCGTTTTATCTGTTGTTTGTCGGTGAACGCTCTCCTGAGTAGGACAAATCCGCCGCTAGGAGCTTG
CGGCCCGGACGATGAGCTCGAATTGGGGATCTTGAAGTACCTATTCCGAAGTTCCTATTCTCTAGAAAGT
ATAGGAACTTCAGAGCGCTTTTGAAGCTGATGCTCGAGATCTCGGCTTGAACGAATTGTTATTATGCACC
CGGTGCGGTATCAGGCGGACCCCACAGAAACTGTGCTAATTCTTCCGGATCGGTAAAACCGCTCAGATCC
AGCGGTGTTTCTTCAAACACTTCAAAATCATGCAGAAAGGTAAAGGCCAGCAGTTCACGGGCAAAATCTT
CGGTACGTTTCCACTGTGCACCATCCAGCAGGGCTGCCAGAATTTCACGATCACCACGAAATGCATTCAG
ATGCAGCTGAACCAGGCTATAACGGCTATCACCGGCATAAACATCGGTGAAATCAACAATACCGGTAACT
TCGGTTGCTGCCAGATCAACAAAAATGTTGGTGCCATGCAGATCACCATGAACAAAACGCGGTTCGCGAC
CTGCCAGCAGGGTATCAACATCCGGCAGCCAATCTTCCAGACGGTCCAGCAGACGCGGACTCAGATAACC
CCAACCACGATGATCTTCAACGGTTGCGGCACGACGTTCACGCAGCAGTTCCGGAAAAACTTCGCTATGC
GGTGTCAGAACGGTATTACCGGTCAGCGGAACACGATGCAGACGACCCAGAACACGTCCCAGTTCACGTG
CCAGTGCCAGCAGTGCATTACGATCGGTGGTGCCATCCATTGCGCTACGCCAGGTGGTGCCGGTCATACG
GCTCATAACCAGATACGGCCACGGCCATGCACCTGTACCAGGACGCAGTTCACCACGACCTAACAGACGA
GGAACCGGAACCGGTGCATCTGCCAGAACTGCATAGGCTTCGCTTTCGCTTGCCAGGCTTTCCGGACCAC
ACCAATGTTCACCAAACAGTTTAATAACAGGATCAGGTTCACCAACCAGAACCGGATTGGTGCTTTCACC
CGGAACACGCAGAACAGGCGGAACCGGCAGACCCAGTTCTTCCAGTGCACGACGTGCCAGCGGTTCCCAA
AATTCTTGATCATTGCGCAGGCTTGCATAGCTATCATCACTATCAATACGATCCAGCAGCAGCAGGCTTT
CTTGGGTCATCGTTGCTGCTCCATAACATCAAACATCGACCCACGGCGTAACGCGCTTGCTGCTTGGATG
CCCGAGGCATAGACTGTACGAAAAAACAGTCATAACAAGCCATGAAAACCGCCACTGCGCCGTTACCACC
GCTGCGTTCGGTCAAGGTTCTGGACCAGTTGCGTGAGCGCATACGCTACTTGCATTACAGTTTACGAACC
GAACAGGCTTATGTCAACTGGGTTCGTGCCTTCATCCGTTTCCACGGTGTGCGTCCATGAGCAAATATTA
TACGCAAGGCGACAAGGCTCGAGAGTTCAACAGACAGCCTTCGTTCTTATGGCCGTTCAGGAGGAAGTTC
CTATTCCGAAGTTCCTATTCTCTAGAAAGTATAGGAACTTCTTGAGAAGAGAAAAGAAAACCGCCGATCC
TGTCCACCGCATTACTGCAAGGTAGTGGACAAGACCGGCGGTCTTAAGTTTTTTGGCTGAAACGAATGAC
GAAAAGGCTGTCTGAGCAAATCCAGGAGGTCGTTTAAACCGTATTAGCCCGGTATTTTGGAAATAGCGGA
AGCACTGACTTTTGTTATCAATAAAAAAGGCCCCCCGTTAGGGAGGCCTTATTGTTCGTCTACTCGGAAG
AGCGAGAGACAACAGAACGGTCAGCCACATGAATTCTTTCAGCTCAGTCGATAGGTAGTAGGCAAGAGTA
GTCGCACCTTTGGTCGAAAAAAAAAGCCCGCACTGTCAGGTGCGGGCTTTTTTCTGTGTTTCCCCAAAAG
TAAAAACCCGCCGAAGCGGGTTTTTACGTAAAACAGGTGAAACTGACCAGACGAGAAGGCTTTGGAGGTG
ATAATGGGGCTCAAGGACCCGGGTGGGGTGCCTAATGAGTGAGCTAACTTACATTAATTGCGTTGCGCTC
ACTGCCCGCTTTCCAGTCGGGAAACCTGTCGTGCCAGCTGCATTAATGAATCGGCCAACGCGCGGGGAGA
GGCGGTTTGCGTATTGGGCGCCAGGGTGGTTTTTCTTTTCACCAGTGAGACGGGCAACAGCTGATTGCCC
TTCACCGCCTGGCCCTGAGAGAGTTGCAGCAAGCGGTCCACGCTGGTTTGCCCCAGCAGGCGAAAATCCT
GTTTGATGGTGGTTAACGGCGGGATATAACATGAGCTATCTTCGGTATCGTCGTATCCCACTACCGAGAT
ATCCGCACCAACGCGCAGCCCGGACTCGGTAATGGCGCGCATTGCGCCCAGCGCCATCTGATCGTTGGCA
ACCAGCATCGCAGTGGGAACGATGCCCTCATTCAGCATTTGCATGGTTTGTTGAAAACCGGACATGGCAC
TCCAGTCGCCTTCCCGTTCCGCTATCGGCTGAATTTGATTGCGAGTGAGATATTTATGCCAGCCAGCCAG
ACGCAGACGCGCCGAGACAGAACTTAATGGGCCCGCTAACAGCGCGATTTGCTGGTGACCCAATGCGACC
AGATGCTCCACGCCCAGTCGCGTACCATCTTCATGGGAGAAAATAATACTGTTGATGGGTGTCTGGTCAG
AGACATCAAGAAATAACGCCGGAACATTAGTGCAGGCAGCTTCCACAGCAATGGCATCCTGGTCATCCAG
CGGATAGTTAATGATCAGCCCACTGACGCGTTGCGCGAGAAGATTGTGCACCGCCGCTTTACAGGCTTCG
ACGCCGCTTCGTTCTACCATCGACACCACCACGCTGGCACCCAGTTGATCGGCGCGAGATTTAATCGCCG
CGACAATTTGCGACGGCGCGTGCAGGGCCAGACTGGAGGTGGCAACGCCAATCAGCAACGACTGTTTGCC
CGCCAGTTGTTGTGCCACGCGGTTGGGAATGTAATTCAGCTCCGCCATCGCCGCTTCCACTTTTTCCCGC
GTTTTCGCAGAAACGTGGCTGGCCTGGTTCACCACGCGGGAAACGGTCTGATAAGAGACACCGGCATACT
CTGCGACATCGTATAACGTTACTGGTTTCACATTCACCACCCTGAATTGACTCTCTTCCGGGCGCTATCA
TGCCATACCGCGAAAGGTTTTGCACCATTCGATGGTGTCAACGTAAATGCATGCCGCTTCCCCGACTCGG
TGCCACTTTTTCGGGAGGCAGATAGGTAGGCATGGCCCCCATTTTCAATACAAGCAACGCATGAGAAAGC
CCCCGGAAGATCACCTTCCGGGGGCTTTTTTATTGCGCTCCGGCAATTAAAAAAGCGGCTAACCACGCCG
CTTTTTTTACGTCTGCAGACTAGTCAGGCAGCCATCGGAAGCTGTGGTATGGCTGTGCAGGTCGTAAAGA
CGTCTCATTAATCAGATAAAATATTGACAATGTGAGCGGATAACAAGATACTGAGCACATCAGCAGCACA
CAGGAAACAGACCATGGAATTCGAGCTCGGTACCCGGGGATCCTCTAGAGTCGACCTGCAGGCATGCAAG
CTTGGCTGTTTTGGCGGATGAGAGAAGATTTTCAGCCTGATACAGATTAAATCAGAACGCAGAAGCGGTC
TGATAAAACAGAATTTGCCTGGCGGCAGTAGCGCGGTGGTCCCACCTGACCCCATGCCGAACTCAGAAGT
GAAACGCCGTAGCGCCGATGGTAGTGTGGGGTCTCCCCATGCGAGAGTAGGGAACTGCCAGGCATCAAAT
AAAACGAAAGGCTCAGTCGAAAGACTGGGCCTTTCGTTTTATCTGTTGTTTGTCGGTGAACGCTCTCCTG
AGTAGGACAAATCCGCCGGGAGCGGATTTGAACGTTGCGAAGCAACGGCCCGGAGGGTGGCGGGCAGGAC
GCCCGCCATAAACTGCCAGGCATCAAATTAAGCAGAAGGCCATCCTGACGGATGGCCTTTTCACAGAATG
AGCATCATGGCCTAGTCGACATCGGAGAAGAGTACGGCTCTTTTAACCGCCTCAAGAACCAGATAAGTGA
AATCTAGTTCCAAACTATTTTGTCATTTTTAATTTTCGTATTAGCTTACGACGCTACACCCAGTTCCCAT
CTATTTTGTCACTCTTCCCTAAATAATCCTTAAAAACTCCATTTCCACCCCTCCCAGTTCCCAACTATTT
TGTCCGCCCACAGCGGGGCATTTTTCTTCCTGTTATGTTTGGGCTCTTCCGCTTCCTCGCTCACTGACCC
TATCAGAGCTTATCGGCCAGCCTCGCAGAGCAGGATTCCCGTTGAGCACCGCCAGGTGCGAATAAGGGAC
AGTGAAGAAGGAACACCCGCTCGCGGGTGGGCCTACTTCACCTATCCTGCCCGGCTGACGCCGTTGGATA
CACCAAGGAAAGTCTACACGAACCCTTTGGCAAAATCCTGTATATCGTGCGAAAAAGGATGGATATACCG
AAAAAATCGCTATAATGACCCCGAAGCAGGGTTATGCAGCGGAAAGTATACCTTAAGGAATCCCCTGATA
ACGCAGGAAAGAACATGTGAGCAAAAGGCCAGCAAAAGGCCAGGAACCGTAAAAAGGCCGCACTCCCTGC
CTCTGTCATCACGATACTGTGATGCCGTGGCTAATTCCCATGTCAGCCGTTAAGTGTTCCTGTGTCACTC
AAAATTGCTTTGAGAGGCTCTAAGGGCTTCTCAGTGCGTTACATCCCTGGCTTGTTGTCCACAACCGTTA
AACCTTAAAAGCTTTAAAAGCCTTATATATTCTTTTTTTTCTTATAAAACTTAAAACCTTAGAGGCTATT
TAAGTTGCTGATTTATATTAATTTTATTGTTCAAACATGAGAGCTTAGTACGTGAAACATGAGAGCTTAG
TACGTTAGCCATGAGAGCTTAGTACGTTAGCCATGAGGGTTTAGTTCGTTAAACATGAGAGCTTAGTACG
TTAAACATGAGAGCTTAGTACGTGAAACATGAGAGCTTAGTACGTACTATCAACAGGTTGAACTGCTGAT
CTTCAGATCGGCCGCAAAAATTAAAAATGAAGTTTTAAATCAATCTAAAGTATATATGAGTAAACTTGGT
CTGACAGTTACCAATGCTTAATCAGTGAGGCACCAATAACTGCCTTTGATCTTTTCTACGGGGTCTGACG
CTCAGTGGAACGAAAACTCACGTTAAGGGATTTTGGTCATGAGATTATCAAAAAGGATCTTCACCTAGAT
CCTTTTAAATTAAAAATGAAGTTTTAAATCAATCTAAAGTATATATGAGTAAACTTGGTCTGACAGTTAC
CAATGCTTAATCAGTGAGGCACCTATCTCAGCGATCTGTCTATTTCGTTCATCCATAGTTGCCTGACTCC
CCGTCGTGTAGATAACTACGATACGGGAGGGCTTACCATCTGGCCCCAGTGCTGCAATGATACCGCGGGA
CCCACGCTCACCGGCTCCAGATTTATCAGCAATAAACCAGCCAGCCGGAAGGGCCGAGCGCAGAAGTGGT
CCTGCAACTTTATCCGCCTCCATCCAGTCTATTAATTGTTGCCGGGAAGCTAGAGTAAGTAGTTCGCCAG
TTAATAGTTTGCGCAACGTTGTTGCCATTGCTACAGGCATCGTGGTGTCACGCTCGTCGTTTGGTATGGC
TTCATTCAGCTCCGGTTCCCAACGATCAAGGCGAGTTACATGATCCCCCATGTTGTGCAAAAAAGCGGTT
AGCTCCTTCGGTCCTCCGATCGTTGT
Features (pLannotate 1.2.2; 31 found; start..end, strand, type, name):
    412..516     -  promoter       AmpR promoter: bla
    611..646     +  CDS            rop (fragment): Rop protein, which maintains plasmids at low copy number; rop
    748..847     +  misc_feature   bom (fragment): basis of mobility region from pBR322
    853..921     -  CDS            lacZα (fragment): LacZα fragment of β-galactosidase; lacZ fragment
    993..1191    -  mobile_element Tn7R (fragment): mini-Tn7 element (right end of the Tn7 transposon) Tn7
   1195..1219    -  misc_feature   MCS (fragment): pBluescript multiple cloning site
   1240..1334    +  terminator     lambda t0 terminator: transcription terminator from phage lambda
   1344..1373    +  CDS            CmR (fragment): chloramphenicol acetyltransferase confers resistance to chloramphenicol
   1437..1523    +  terminator     rrnB T1 terminator: Escherichia coli rrnB; transcription terminator T1 from the E. coli rrnB gene
   1588..1621    +  protein_bind   FRT (minimal): supports FLP-mediated excision but not integration (Turan and Bode, 2011) FLP recombinase from the Saccharomyces cerevisiae 2μ plasmid
   1675..2670    -  CDS            hyg: KHYB_STRHY - Experimental evidence at protein level: Swiss-Prot protein existence level 1. The aminoglycoside phosphotransferases achieve inactivation of their antibiotic substrates by phosphorylation. From Streptomyces hygroscopicus.
   2859..2887    -  promoter       Pc promoter: intI1 (promoter lies within the coding sequence); class 1 integron promoter
   2925..2957    +  CDS            CmR (fragment): chloramphenicol acetyltransferase; cat; confers resistance to chloramphenicol
   3004..3051    +  protein_bind   FRT: FLP-mediated recombination occurs in the 8-bp core sequence TCTAGAAA (Turan and Bode, 2011). FLP recombinase from the Saccharomyces cerevisiae 2μ plasmid
   3376..3462    -  ncRNA          Thr leader (fragment): Accession: RF00506 - Threonine operon leader
   3535..3556    -  protein_bind   CAP binding site: CAP binding activates transcription in the presence of cAMP. E. coli catabolite activator protein
   3569..4651    -  CDS            lacI: lac repressor; lacI; The lac repressor binds to the lac operator to inhibit transcription in E. coli. This inhibition can be relieved by adding lactose or isopropyl-β-D-thiogalactopyranoside (IPTG).
   4652..4729    -  promoter       lacIq promoter: lacI (mutant); In the lacIq allele, a single base change in the promoter boosts expression of the lacI gene about 10-fold.
   4752..4772    -  misc_RNA       gRNA scaffold (fragment): guide RNA scaffold for the Streptococcus pyogenes CRISPR/Cas9 system
   5016..5036    +  promoter       PLtetO-1 promoter (fragment): modified phage lambda PL promoter with tet operator sites (Lutz and Bujard, 1997)
   5057..5113    +  misc_feature   MCS: pUC18/19 multiple cloning site
   5197..5312    +  ncRNA          5S rRNA: Accession: RF00001 - 5S ribosomal RNA
   5316..5402    +  terminator     rrnB T1 terminator: Escherichia coli rrnB; transcription terminator T1 from the E. coli rrnB gene
   5494..5521    +  terminator     rrnB T2 terminator: transcription terminator T2 from the E. coli rrnB gene
   5587..5752    -  mobile_element Tn7L: mini-Tn7 element (left end of the Tn7 transposon) Tn7
   5786..5808    -  rep_origin     RSF ori (fragment): Plasmids containing the RSF 1030 origin of replication can be propagated in E. coli cells that contain additional plasmids with compatible origins.
   5824..5932    -  oriT           oriT: incP origin of transfer
   6151..6186    -  CDS            λ integrase (fragment): integrase from phage λ; int
   6201..6589    -  rep_origin     R6K γ ori: γ replication origin from E. coli plasmid R6K; requires the R6K initiator protein pi for replication
   6659..6684    -  CDS            bla(M) (fragment): β-lactamase lacking the signal sequence; bla(M); allows cytosolic expression of β-lactamase
   6857..411     -  CDS            AmpR (across the origin): β-lactamase; bla; confers resistance to ampicillin, carbenicillin, and related antibiotics
