[The description below was written by a language model from this plasmid's Addgene catalogue record and pLannotate feature annotations shown in this document.]
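Description:
pJMP12089 is an empty Tn7 integrative bacterial expression vector built on an R6Kγ backbone. Its R6K γ origin replicates only in hosts that supply the pi initiator protein, consistent with the listed pir-type propagation strain and low copy number. In recipients lacking pi, the plasmid behaves as a suicide delivery vehicle. An incP oriT lets it be mobilised by conjugation. The backbone outside the transposon carries an ampicillin resistance gene (bla) with its own promoter. The record gives hygromycin as the bacterial selection and lists ampicillin under selectable markers.

The payload lies between the Tn7R and Tn7L ends, the segment transposed into the chromosome when Tn7 transposase functions are provided; no transposase genes are annotated on this plasmid. Within the transposon, a hygromycin phosphotransferase gene, with an annotated class 1 integron Pc promoter upstream, is flanked by FRT sites, so the marker could be excised by FLP recombinase after integration. A lacI repressor gene under the lacIq promoter is also carried, which suggests IPTG-regulated control, although the record does not spell out the induction mechanism.

The expression cassette uses the PabstBR promoter named in the catalogue entry. The automated annotation does not recognise this promoter as such, marking only a short PLtetO-1-like fragment just upstream of a pUC18/19-type multiple cloning site, which is followed by the rrnB T1 and T2 terminators. Additional terminators (lambda t0, rrnB T1) sit near the Tn7R end and help insulate the cassette. No insert is present, and the depositor recommends NcoI/BamHI for cloning. Several other short annotated fragments are probably incidental matches. The associated publication title indicates use for modular, inducible, titratable single-copy expression in Escherichia coli and Acinetobacter baumannii.
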