Addgene plasmid #222357: pJMP12089
Purpose: (Empty Backbone) Tn7 integrative vector with PabstBR promoter expression cassette and hygR marker on Tn7 transposon; empty vector plasmid with MCS for cloning - we recommend NcoI/BamHI.
Depositing lab: Jason Peters. Depositing organization: University of Wisconsin, Madison. Publication: Modular, inducible, and titratable expression systems for Escherichia coli and Acinetobacter baumannii. Bacon EE, Tran JS, Nadig N, Peters JM. Microbiol Spectr. 2024 Nov 5;12(11):e0130624. doi: 10.1128/spectrum.01306-24. Epub 2024 Sep 20. PubMed 39302127.
Backbone
  Vector backbone: R6Kγ
  Vector type: Bacterial Expression
  Selectable markers: Ampicillin
Growth in bacteria
  Bacterial resistance: Hygromycin, 200 μg/mL
  Growth temperature: 37°C
  Growth strain: BW25141
  Copy number: Low Copy
Gene/Insert
  Gene/Insert name: None
Terms and licenses: Academic/Nonprofit Terms; Industry Terms: Not Available to Industry
Depositor comments: Tn7 expression vector.
How to cite: pJMP12089 was a gift from Jason Peters (Addgene plasmid # 222357 ; http://n2t.net/addgene:222357 ; RRID:Addgene_222357)
